>Addgene plasmid #138731 | pHIE050 ZF43x0 mKate2 EF1a VP16-ZF43 EF1a EBFP2-P2A-BlastR | addgene full sequence | sequence record 318457 | Addgene NGS Result
GGCTACACTAGAAGAACAGTATTTGGTATCTGCGCTCTGCTGAAGCCAGTTACCTTCGGAAAAAGAGTTG
GTAGCTCTTGATCCGGCAAACAAACCACCGCTGGTAGCGGTGGTTTTTTTGTTTGCAAGCAGCAGATTAC
GCGCAGAAAAAAAGGATCTCAAGAAGATCCTTTGATCTTTTCTACGGGGTCTGACGCTCAGTGGAACGAA
AACTCACGTTAAGGGATTTTGGTCATGAGATTATCAAAAAGGATCTTCACCTAGATCCTTTCTCGAGCTT
TCGGAGTGAGATGGAGTGGCCACTGTGGAACTGGGCCTAGCATCGCGATAAGCTCTAGAGGGACAGCCCC
CCCCCAAAGCCCCCAGGGATGTAATTACGTCCCTCCCCCGCTAGGGGGCAGCAGCGAGCCGCCCGGGGCT
CCGCTCCGGTCCGGCGCTCCCCCCGCATCCCCGAGCCGGCAGCGTGCGGGGACAGCCCGGGCACGGGGAA
GGTGGCACGGGATCGCTTTCCTCTGAACGCTTCTCGCTGCTCTTTGAGCCTGCAGACACCTGGGGGGATA
CGGGGAAAAAGCTTTAGGCTGAAAGAGAGATTTAGAATGACAGAATCATAGAACGGCCTGCGTACGGATG
GGGCTCTAGCTCTAGAGCTTGATATCGAATTCCTGCAGCCCCGCTAGAGGGACAGCCCCCCCCCAAAGCC
CCCAGGGATGTAATTACGTCCCTCCCCCGCTAGGGGGCAGCAGCGAGCCGCCCGGGGCTCCGCTCCGGTC
CGGCGCTCCCCCCGCATCCCCGAGCCGGCAGCGTGCGGGGACAGCCCGGGCACGGGGAAGGTGGCACGGG
ATCGCTTTCCTCTGAACGCTTCTCGCTGCTCTTTGAGCCTGCAGACACCTGGGGGGATACGGGGAAAAAG
CTTTAGGCTGAAAGAGAGATTTAGAATGACAGAATCATAGAACGGCCTGGGCGCGCCTGGTGGCGAACGA
TCAACAGACGGGAGATCTACTATTGGGACAGCAGAGATCCAGTTGGTAATGGCTTGTCGACGACGGCGGT
CTCCGTCGTCAGGATCATAGGTGCCACCATGACCGAGTACAAGCCCACGGTGCGCCTCGCCACCCGCGAC
GACGTCCCCCGGGCCGTACGCACCCTCGCCGCCGCGTTCGCCGACTACCCCGCCACGCGCCACACCGTCG
ACCCGGACCGCCACATCGAGCGGGTCACCGAGCTGCAAGAACTCTTCCTCACGCGCGTCGGGCTCGACAT
CGGCAAGGTGTGGGTCGCGGACGACGGCGCCGCGGTGGCGGTCTGGACCACGCCGGAGAGCGTCGAAGCG
GGGGCGGTGTTCGCCGAGATCGGCCCGCGCATGGCCGAGTTGAGCGGTTCCCGGCTGGCCGCGCAGCAAC
AGATGGAAGGCCTCCTGGCGCCGCACCGGCCCAAGGAGCCCGCGTGGTTCCTGGCCACCGTCGGCGTCTC
GCCCGACCACCAGGGCAAGGGTCTGGGCAGCGCCGTCGTGCTCCCCGGAGTGGAGGCGGCCGAGCGCGCC
GGGGTGCCCGCCTTCCTGGAGACATCCGCGCCCCGCAACCTCCCCTTCTACGAGCGGCTCGGCTTCACCG
TCACCGCCGACGTCGAGGTGCCCGAAGGACCGCGCACCTGGTGCATGACCCGCAAGCCCGGTGCCTGAGC
TTCCACTGGATTGTACAATTACCAACTGAATTCACTCCTCAGGTGCAGGCTGCCTATCAGAAGGTGGTGG
CTGGTGTGGCCAATGCCCTGGCTCACAAATACCACTGAGATCTTTTTCCCTCTGCCAAAAATTATGGGGA
CATCATGAAGCCCCTTGAGCATCTGACTTCTGGCTAATAAAGGAAATTTATTTTCATTGCAATAGTGTGT
TGGAATTTTTTGTGTCTCTCACTCGGAAGGACATATGGGAGGGCAAATCATTTAAAACATCAGAATGAGT
ATTTGGTTTAGAGTTTGGCAACATATGCCCATATGCTGGCTGCCATGAACAAAGGTTGGCTATAAAGAGG
TCATCAGTATATGAAACAGCCCCCTGCTGTCCATTCCTTATTCCATAGAAAAGCCTTGACTTGAGGTTAG
ATTTTTTTTATATTTTGTTTTGTGTTATTTTTTTCTTTAACATCCCTAAAATTTTCCTTACATGTTTTAC
TAGCCAGATTTTTCCTCCTCTCCTGACTACTCCCAGTCATAGCTGTCCCTCTTCTCTTATGGAGATCCGG
GCCTAGCATCGCGATAAGCTCTAGAGGGACAGCCCCCCCCCAAAGCCCCCAGGGATGTAATTACGTCCCT
CCCCCGCTAGGGGGCAGCAGCGAGCCGCCCGGGGCTCCGCTCCGGTCCGGCGCTCCCCCCGCATCCCCGA
GCCGGCAGCGTGCGGGGACAGCCCGGGCACGGGGAAGGTGGCACGGGATCGCTTTCCTCTGAACGCTTCT
CGCTGCTCTTTGAGCCTGCAGACACCTGGGGGGATACGGGGAAAAAGCTTTAGGCTGAAAGAGAGATTTA
GAATGACAGAATCATAGAACGGCCTGCGTACGGATGGGGCTCTAGCTCTAGAGCTTGATATCGAATTCCT
GCAGCCCCGCTAGAGGGACAGCCCCCCCCCAAAGCCCCCAGGGATGTAATTACGTCCCTCCCCCGCTAGG
GGGCAGCAGCGAGCCGCCCGGGGCTCCGCTCCGGTCCGGCGCTCCCCCCGCATCCCCGAGCCGGCAGCGT
GCGGGGACAGCCCGGGCACGGGGAAGGTGGCACGGGATCGCTTTCCTCTGAACGCTTCTCGCTGCTCTTT
GAGCCTGCAGACACCTGGGGGGATACGGGGAAAAAGCTTTAGGCTGAAAGAGAGATTTAGAATGACAGAA
TCATAGAACGGCCTGGGCGCGCCTGGTGGCGAACGATCAACAGACGGGAGATTGCCAAGGTCTTGACAAA
CGAGTGCTAGTACAAGATCTGAATTCGAGACCACAGGTCTCGGATCCCTCTAGAGGGTATATAATGGGGG
CCACTAGTCTACTACCAGAGCTCATCGCTAGCGCCACCATGGTGAGCGAGCTGATTAAGGAGAACATGCA
CATGAAGCTGTATATGGAGGGCACCGTGAACAACCACCACTTCAAGTGTACCTCCGAGGGCGAAGGCAAG
CCCTACGAGGGCACCCAGACCATGAGAATCAAGGCGGTCGAGGGCGGCCCTCTCCCCTTCGCCTTCGACA
TCCTGGCTACCAGCTTCATGTACGGCAGCAAAACCTTCATCAACCACACCCAGGGCATCCCCGACTTCTT
TAAGCAGTCCTTCCCCGAGGGCTTCACATGGGAGAGAGTCACCACATACGAAGATGGGGGCGTGCTGACC
GCTACCCAGGACACCAGCCTCCAGGACGGCTGCCTCATCTACAACGTCAAGATCAGAGGGGTGAACTTCC
CATCCAACGGCCCTGTGATGCAGAAGAAAACACTCGGCTGGGAGGCCTCCACCGAAACCCTGTACCCCGC
TGACGGCGGCCTGGAAGGCAGAGCCGACATGGCCCTGAAGCTCGTGGGCGGGGGCCACCTGATCTGCAAC
TTGAAAACCACATACAGATCCAAGAAACCCGCTAAGAACCTCAAGATGCCCGGCGTCTACTATGTGGACA
GGAGACTGGAAAGAATCAAGGAGGCCGACAAAGAAACCTACGTCGAGCAGCACGAGGTGGCTGTGGCCAG
ATACTGCGACCTCCCTAGCAAACTGGGGCACAGATGAGCGGCCGCTCGAGTCTAGAGGGCCCGTTTAAAC
CCGCTGATCAGCCTCGACTGTGCCTTCTAGTTGCCAGCCATCTGTTGTTTGCCCCTCCCCCGTGCCTTCC
TTGACCCTGGAAGGTGCCACTCCCACTGTCCTTTCCTAATAAAATGAGGAAATTGCATCGCATTGTCTGA
GTAGGTGTCATTCTATTCTGGGGGGTGGGGTGGGGCAGGACAGCAAGGGGGAGGATTGGGAAGTCAATAG
CAGGCATGCTGGGGATGCGGTGGGCTCTATGGCTTCTGAGGCAGGTCGAGGGTACATGCGCCTTACTCCT
TGTGAGCGCATCGCGATAAGCTCTAGAGGGACAGCCCCCCCCCAAAGCCCCCAGGGATGTAATTACGTCC
CTCCCCCGCTAGGGGGCAGCAGCGAGCCGCCCGGGGCTCCGCTCCGGTCCGGCGCTCCCCCCGCATCCCC
GAGCCGGCAGCGTGCGGGGACAGCCCGGGCACGGGGAAGGTGGCACGGGATCGCTTTCCTCTGAACGCTT
CTCGCTGCTCTTTGAGCCTGCAGACACCTGGGGGGATACGGGGAAAAAGCTTTAGGCTGAAAGAGAGATT
TAGAATGACAGAATCATAGAACGGCCTGCGTACGGATGGGGCTCTAGCTCTAGAGCTTGATATCGAATTC
CTGCAGCCCCGCTAGAGGGACAGCCCCCCCCCAAAGCCCCCAGGGATGTAATTACGTCCCTCCCCCGCTA
GGGGGCAGCAGCGAGCCGCCCGGGGCTCCGCTCCGGTCCGGCGCTCCCCCCGCATCCCCGAGCCGGCAGC
GTGCGGGGACAGCCCGGGCACGGGGAAGGTGGCACGGGATCGCTTTCCTCTGAACGCTTCTCGCTGCTCT
TTGAGCCTGCAGACACCTGGGGGGATACGGGGAAAAAGCTTTAGGCTGAAAGAGAGATTTAGAATGACAG
AATCATAGAACGGCCTGGGCGCGCCTGGTGGCGAACGATCAACAGACGGGAGAGGGCAAAACCGATGTTG
ACGGACTAATCCTGACAAGATCTGGGGAGGTCGCTGAGTAGTGCGCGAGCAAAATTTAAGCTACAACAAG
GCAAGGCTTGACCGACAATTGCATGAAGAATCTGCTTAGGGTTAGGCGTTTTGCGCTGCTTCGCGATGTA
CGGGCCAGATATACGCGTGAGTAATTCATACAAAAGGACTCGCCCCTGCCTTGGGGAATCCCAGGGACCG
TCGTTAAACTCCCACTAACGTAGAACCCAGAGATCGCTGCGTTCCCGCCCCCTCACCCGCCCGCTCTCGT
CATCACTGAGGTGGAGAAGAGCATGCGTGAGGCTCCGGTGCCCGTCAGTGGGCAGAGCGCACATCGCCCA
CAGTCCCCGAGAAGTTGGGGGGAGGGGTCGGCAATTGAACCGGTGCCTAGAGAAGGTGGCGCGGGGTAAA
CTGGGAAAGTGATGTCGTGTACTGGCTCCGCCTTTTTCCCGAGGGTGGGGGAGAACCGTATATAAGTGCA
GTAGTCGCCGTGAACGTTCTTTTTCGCAACGGGTTTGCCGCCAGAACACAGGTAAGTGCCGTGTGTGGTT
CCCGCGGGCCTGGCCTCTTTACGGGTTATGGCCCTTGCGTGCCTTGAATTACTTCCACGCCCCTGGCTGC
AGTACGTGATTCTTGATCCCGAGCTTCGGGTTGGAAGTGGGTGGGAGAGTTCGAGGCCTTGCGCTTAAGG
AGCCCCTTCGCCTCGTGCTTGAGTTGAGGCCTGGCTTGGGCGCTGGGGCCGCCGCGTGCGAATCTGGTGG
CACCTTCGCGCCTGTCTCGCTGCTTTCGATAAGTCTCTAGCCATTTAAAATTTTTGATGACCTGCTGCGA
CGCTTTTTTTCTGGCAAGATAGTCTTGTAAATGCGGGCCAAGATCTGCACACTGGTATTTCGGTTTTTGG
GGCCGCGGGCGGCGACGGGGCCCGTGCGTCCCAGCGCACATGTTCGGCGAGGCGGGGCCTGCGAGCGCGG
CCACCGAGAATCGGACGGGGGTAGTCTCAAGCTGGCCGGCCTGCTCTGGTGCCTGGCCTCGCGCCGCCGT
GTATCGCCCCGCCCTGGGCGGCAAGGCTGGCCCGGTCGGCACCAGTTGCGTGAGCGGAAAGATGGCCGCT
TCCCGGCCCTGCTGCAGGGAGCTCAAAATGGAGGACGCGGCGCTCGGGAGAGCGGGCGGGTGAGTCACCC
ACACAAAGGAAAAGGGCCTTTCCGTCCTCAGCCGTCGCTTCATGTGACTCCACGGAGTACCGGGCGCCGT
CCAGGCACCTCGATTAGTTCTCGAGCTTTTGGAGTACGTCGTCTTTAGGTTGGGGGGAGGGGTTTTATGC
GATGGAGTTTCCCCACACTGAGTGGGTGGAGACTGAAGTTAGGCCAGCTTGGCACTTGATGTAATTCTCC
TTGGAATTTGCCCTTTTTGAGTTTGGATCTTGGTTCATTCTCAAGCCTCAGACAGTGGTTCAAAGTTTTT
TTCTTCCATTTCAGGTGTCGTGAGAGCTCGTTTAGTGAACCGTCAGATCGCCTGGAGACGCCATCCACGC
TGTTTTGACCTCCATAGAAGAGACCGGGACCGATCCAAATTCTCGAGGCTAGCGCCACCATGGATTATAA
GGATCACGATGGCGACTACAAGGACCACGATATTGACTACAAAGACGATGACGATAAAATGGCTCCTAAG
AAAAAGCGCAAAGTCGGTATCCATGGCGTTCCCGTCGACGGTGGACTGCAGGCCCCACCAACCGATGTTT
CTTTAGGTGATGAGTTACATTTGGACGGTGAGGACGTAGCTATGGCACATGCAGATGCCTTAGACGATTT
TGACTTGGATATGTTAGGAGATGGAGATTCACCAGGACCTGGTTTCACACCACACGATTCAGCTCCATAC
GGTGCTTTGGACATGGCCGATTTCGAATTTGAACAGATGTTTACTGATGCCTTGGGTATAGACGAATACG
GTGGTGGAGCTAGACCCGGGGAGCGCCCCTTCCAGTGTCGCATTTGCATGCGGAACTTTTCGCGCCAGGA
CAGGCTTGACAGGCATACCCGTACTCATACCGGTGAAAAACCGTTTCAGTGTCGGATCTGTATGCGAAAT
TTCTCCCAGAAGGAGCACTTGGCGGGGCATCTACGTACGCACACCGGCGAGAAGCCATTCCAATGCCGAA
TATGCATGCGCAACTTCAGTCGCCGCGACAACCTGAACCGGCACCTAAAAACCCACCTGAGAGGATCTTA
AGCGGCCGCTCGAGTCTAGAGGGCCCGTTTAAACCCGCTGATCAGCCTCGACTGTGCCTTCTAGTTGCCA
GCCATCTGTTGTTTGCCCCTCCCCCGTGCCTTCCTTGACCCTGGAAGGTGCCACTCCCACTGTCCTTTCC
TAATAAAATGAGGAAATTGCATCGCATTGTCTGAGTAGGTGTCATTCTATTCTGGGGGGTGGGGTGGGGC
AGGACAGCAAGGGGGAGGATTGGGAAGTCAATAGCAGGCATGCTGGGGATGCGGTGGGCTCTATGGCTTC
TGAGGCAGGTCGAAGAACTATTTCCTGGCTGTTACGCGAGCGCATCGCGATAAGCTCTAGAGGGACAGCC
CCCCCCCAAAGCCCCCAGGGATGTAATTACGTCCCTCCCCCGCTAGGGGGCAGCAGCGAGCCGCCCGGGG
CTCCGCTCCGGTCCGGCGCTCCCCCCGCATCCCCGAGCCGGCAGCGTGCGGGGACAGCCCGGGCACGGGG
AAGGTGGCACGGGATCGCTTTCCTCTGAACGCTTCTCGCTGCTCTTTGAGCCTGCAGACACCTGGGGGGA
TACGGGGAAAAAGCTTTAGGCTGAAAGAGAGATTTAGAATGACAGAATCATAGAACGGCCTGCGTACGGA
TGGGGCTCTAGCTCTAGAGCTTGATATCGAATTCCTGCAGCCCCGCTAGAGGGACAGCCCCCCCCCAAAG
CCCCCAGGGATGTAATTACGTCCCTCCCCCGCTAGGGGGCAGCAGCGAGCCGCCCGGGGCTCCGCTCCGG
TCCGGCGCTCCCCCCGCATCCCCGAGCCGGCAGCGTGCGGGGACAGCCCGGGCACGGGGAAGGTGGCACG
GGATCGCTTTCCTCTGAACGCTTCTCGCTGCTCTTTGAGCCTGCAGACACCTGGGGGGATACGGGGAAAA
AGCTTTAGGCTGAAAGAGAGATTTAGAATGACAGAATCATAGAACGGCCTGGGCGCGCCTGGTGGCGAAC
GATCAACAGACGGGAGAGGACTAAATAGTAGTTCAGACGCCGTTAAGCGCAAGATCTGGGGAGGTCGCTG
AGTAGTGCGCGAGCAAAATTTAAGCTACAACAAGGCAAGGCTTGACCGACAATTGCATGAAGAATCTGCT
TAGGGTTAGGCGTTTTGCGCTGCTTCGCGATGTACGGGCCAGATATACGCGTGAGTAATTCATACAAAAG
GACTCGCCCCTGCCTTGGGGAATCCCAGGGACCGTCGTTAAACTCCCACTAACGTAGAACCCAGAGATCG
CTGCGTTCCCGCCCCCTCACCCGCCCGCTCTCGTCATCACTGAGGTGGAGAAGAGCATGCGTGAGGCTCC
GGTGCCCGTCAGTGGGCAGAGCGCACATCGCCCACAGTCCCCGAGAAGTTGGGGGGAGGGGTCGGCAATT
GAACCGGTGCCTAGAGAAGGTGGCGCGGGGTAAACTGGGAAAGTGATGTCGTGTACTGGCTCCGCCTTTT
TCCCGAGGGTGGGGGAGAACCGTATATAAGTGCAGTAGTCGCCGTGAACGTTCTTTTTCGCAACGGGTTT
GCCGCCAGAACACAGGTAAGTGCCGTGTGTGGTTCCCGCGGGCCTGGCCTCTTTACGGGTTATGGCCCTT
GCGTGCCTTGAATTACTTCCACGCCCCTGGCTGCAGTACGTGATTCTTGATCCCGAGCTTCGGGTTGGAA
GTGGGTGGGAGAGTTCGAGGCCTTGCGCTTAAGGAGCCCCTTCGCCTCGTGCTTGAGTTGAGGCCTGGCT
TGGGCGCTGGGGCCGCCGCGTGCGAATCTGGTGGCACCTTCGCGCCTGTCTCGCTGCTTTCGATAAGTCT
CTAGCCATTTAAAATTTTTGATGACCTGCTGCGACGCTTTTTTTCTGGCAAGATAGTCTTGTAAATGCGG
GCCAAGATCTGCACACTGGTATTTCGGTTTTTGGGGCCGCGGGCGGCGACGGGGCCCGTGCGTCCCAGCG
CACATGTTCGGCGAGGCGGGGCCTGCGAGCGCGGCCACCGAGAATCGGACGGGGGTAGTCTCAAGCTGGC
CGGCCTGCTCTGGTGCCTGGCCTCGCGCCGCCGTGTATCGCCCCGCCCTGGGCGGCAAGGCTGGCCCGGT
CGGCACCAGTTGCGTGAGCGGAAAGATGGCCGCTTCCCGGCCCTGCTGCAGGGAGCTCAAAATGGAGGAC
GCGGCGCTCGGGAGAGCGGGCGGGTGAGTCACCCACACAAAGGAAAAGGGCCTTTCCGTCCTCAGCCGTC
GCTTCATGTGACTCCACGGAGTACCGGGCGCCGTCCAGGCACCTCGATTAGTTCTCGAGCTTTTGGAGTA
CGTCGTCTTTAGGTTGGGGGGAGGGGTTTTATGCGATGGAGTTTCCCCACACTGAGTGGGTGGAGACTGA
AGTTAGGCCAGCTTGGCACTTGATGTAATTCTCCTTGGAATTTGCCCTTTTTGAGTTTGGATCTTGGTTC
ATTCTCAAGCCTCAGACAGTGGTTCAAAGTTTTTTTCTTCCATTTCAGGTGTCGTGAGAGCTCGTTTAGT
GAACCGTCAGATCGCCTGGAGACGCCATCCACGCTGTTTTGACCTCCATAGAAGAGAACGGGACCGATCC
AAATTCTCGAGGCTAGCGCCACCATGGTGAGCAAGGGCGAGGAGCTGTTCACCGGGGTGGTGCCCATCCT
GGTCGAGCTGGACGGCGACGTAAACGGCCACAAGTTCAGCGTGAGGGGCGAGGGCGAGGGCGATGCCACC
AACGGCAAGCTGACCCTGAAGTTCATCTGCACCACCGGCAAGCTGCCCGTGCCCTGGCCCACCCTCGTGA
CCACCCTGAGCCACGGCGTGCAGTGCTTCGCCCGCTACCCCGACCACATGAAGCAGCACGACTTCTTCAA
GTCCGCCATGCCCGAAGGCTACGTCCAGGAGCGCACCATCTTCTTCAAGGACGACGGCACCTACAAGACC
CGCGCCGAGGTGAAGTTCGAGGGCGACACCCTAGTGAACCGCATCGAGCTGAAGGGCGTCGACTTCAAGG
AGGACGGCAACATCCTGGGGCACAAGCTGGAGTACAACTTCAACAGCCACAACATCTATATCATGGCCGT
CAAGCAGAAGAACGGCATCAAGGTGAACTTCAAGATCCGCCACAACGTGGAGGACGGCAGCGTGCAGCTC
GCCGACCACTACCAGCAGAACACCCCCATCGGCGACGGCCCCGTGCTGCTGCCCGACAGCCACTACCTGA
GCACCCAGTCCGTGCTGAGCAAAGACCCCAACGAGAAGCGCGATCACATGGTCCTGCTGGAGTTCCGCAC
CGCCGCCGGGATCACTCTCGGCATGGACGAGCTGTACAAGGAATTCGGTAGCAAGCTTGGTAGTGGAGCA
ACTAACTTTTCCCTGCTCAAACAAGCCGGGGATGTAGAGGAGAACCCCGGCCCCGCCCCCCTTAAGATGG
CCAAGCCTTTGTCTCAAGAAGAATCCACCCTCATTGAAAGAGCAACGGCTACAATCAACAGCATCCCCAT
CTCTGAGGACTACAGCGTCGCCAGCGCAGCTCTCTCTAGCGACGGCCGCATCTTCACTGGTGTCAATGTA
TATCATTTTACTGGGGGACCTTGTGCAGAACTCGTGGTGCTGGGCACTGCTGCTGCTGCGGCAGCTGGCA
ACCTGACTTGTATCGTCGCGATCGGAAATGAGAACAGGGGCATCTTGAGCCCCTGCGGACGGTGCCGACA
GGTGCTTCTCGATCTGCATCCTGGGATCAAAGCCATAGTGAAGGACAGTGATGGACAGCCGACGGCAGTT
GGGATTCGTGAATTGCTGCCCTCTGGTTATGTGTGGGAGGGCTAAGCGGCCGCTCGAGTCTAGAGGGCCC
GTTTAAACCCGCTGATCAGCCTCGACTGTGCCTTCTAGTTGCCAGCCATCTGTTGTTTGCCCCTCCCCCG
TGCCTTCCTTGACCCTGGAAGGTGCCACTCCCACTGTCCTTTCCTAATAAAATGAGGAAATTGCATCGCA
TTGTCTGAGTAGGTGTCATTCTATTCTGGGGGGTGGGGTGGGGCAGGACAGCAAGGGGGAGGATTGGGAA
GTCAATAGCAGGCATGCTGGGGATGCGGTGGGCTCTATGGCTTCTGAGGCAGGTCGAAGAGACTGCCCGA
CACATCTTAGTGAGCGCATCGCGATAAGCTCTAGAGGGACAGCCCCCCCCCAAAGCCCCCAGGGATGTAA
TTACGTCCCTCCCCCGCTAGGGGGCAGCAGCGAGCCGCCCGGGGCTCCGCTCCGGTCCGGCGCTCCCCCC
GCATCCCCGAGCCGGCAGCGTGCGGGGACAGCCCGGGCACGGGGAAGGTGGCACGGGATCGCTTTCCTCT
GAACGCTTCTCGCTGCTCTTTGAGCCTGCAGACACCTGGGGGGATACGGGGAAAAAGCTTTAGGCTGAAA
GAGAGATTTAGAATGACAGAATCATAGAACGGCCTGCGTACGGATGGGGCTCTAGCTCTAGAGCTTGATA
TCGAATTCCTGCAGCCCCGCTAGAGGGACAGCCCCCCCCCAAAGCCCCCAGGGATGTAATTACGTCCCTC
CCCCGCTAGGGGGCAGCAGCGAGCCGCCCGGGGCTCCGCTCCGGTCCGGCGCTCCCCCCGCATCCCCGAG
CCGGCAGCGTGCGGGGACAGCCCGGGCACGGGGAAGGTGGCACGGGATCGCTTTCCTCTGAACGCTTCTC
GCTGCTCTTTGAGCCTGCAGACACCTGGGGGGATACGGGGAAAAAGCTTTAGGCTGAAAGAGAGATTTAG
AATGACAGAATCATAGAACGGCCTGGGCGCGCCTGGTGGCGAACGATCAACAGACGGGAGAGGTTACGAG
GATGCACATGTGACCGAGGGATGGAACGACGCGTAACTCACGTTAAGGGATTTTGGTCATGAGCTTGCGC
CGTCCCGTCAAGTCAGCGTAATGCTCTGCCAGTGTTACAACCAATTAACCAATTCTGATTAGAAAAACTC
ATCGAGCATCAAATGAAACTGCAATTTATTCATATCAGGATTATCAATACCATATTTTTGAAAAAGCCGT
TTCTGTAATGAAGGAGAAAACTCACCGAGGCAGTTCCATAGGATGGCAAGATCCTGGTATCGGTCTGCGA
TTCCGACTCGTCCAACATCAATACAACCTATTAATTTCCCCTCGTCAAAAATAAGGTTATCAAGTGAGAA
ATCACCATGAGTGACGACTGAATCCGGTGAGAATGGCAAAAGTTTATGCATTTCTTTCCAGACTTGTTCA
ACAGGCCAGCCATTACGCTCGTCATCAAAATCACTCGCATCAACCAAACCGTTATTCATTCGTGATTGCG
CCTGAGCGAGACGAAATACGCGATCGCTGTTAAAAGGACAATTACAAACAGGAATCGAATGCAACCGGCG
CAGGAACACTGCCAGCGCATCAACAATATTTTCACCTGAATCAGGATATTCTTCTAATACCTGGAATGCT
GTTTTTCCGGGGATCGCAGTGGTGAGTAACCATGCATCATCAGGAGTACGGATAAAATGCTTGATGGTCG
GAAGAGGCATAAATTCCGTCAGCCAGTTTAGTCTGACCATCTCATCTGTAACATCATTGGCAACGCTACC
TTTGCCATGTTTCAGAAACAACTCTGGCGCATCGGGCTTCCCATACAAGCGATAGATTGTCGCACCTGAT
TGCCCGACATTATCGCGAGCCCATTTATACCCATATAAATCAGCATCCATGTTGGAATTTAATCGCGGCC
TCGACGTTTCCCGTTGAATATGGCTCATAACACCCCTTGTATTACTGTTTATGTAAGCAGACAGTTTTAT
TGTTCATGATGATATATTTTTATCTTGTGCAATGTAACATCAGAGATTTTGAGACACGGGCCATGCTAGC
TCCAGCAAAAGGCCAGGAACCGTAAAAAGGCCGCGTTGCTGGCGTTTTTCCATAGGCTCCGCCCCCCTGA
CGAGCATCACAAAAATCGACGCTCAAGTCAGAGGTGGCGAAACCCGACAGGACTATAAAGATACCAGGCG
TTTCCCCCTGGAAGCTCCCTCGTGCGCTCTCCTGTTCCGACCCTGCCGCTTACCGGATACCTGTCCGCCT
TTCTCCCTTCGGGAAGCGTGGCGCTTTCTCATAGCTCACGCTGTAGGTATCTCAGTTCGGTGTAGGTCGT
TCGCTCCAAGCTGGGCTGTGTGCACGAACCCCCCGTTCAGCCCGACCGCTGCGCCTTATCCGGTAACTAT
CGTCTTGAGTCCAACCCGGTAAGACACGACTTATCGCCACTGGCAGCAGCCACTGGTAACAGGATTAGCA
GAGCGAGGTATGTAGGCGGTGCTACAGAGTTCTTGAAGTGGTGGCCTAACTAC
Features (pLannotate 1.2.2; 26 found; start..end, strand, type, name):
    646..671     -  misc_feature   MCS (fragment): pBluescript multiple cloning site
   1079..1678    +  CDS            PuroR: puromycin N-acetyltransferase; pac from Streptomyces alboniger; confers resistance to puromycin
   1708..1785    +  CDS            HBB (fragment): HBB_PONPY - Experimental evidence at transcript level: Swiss-Prot protein existence level 2. Involved in oxygen transport from the lung to the various peripheral tissues. From Pongo pygmaeus (Bornean orangutan).
   1856..1911    +  polyA_signal   β-globin poly(A) signal: rabbit β-globin polyadenylation signal (Gil and Proudfoot, 1987)
   2572..2597    -  misc_feature   MCS (fragment): pBluescript multiple cloning site
   3049..3744    +  CDS            mKate2: mKate2 is a basic (constitutively fluorescent) red fluorescent protein published in 2009, derived from Entacmaea quadricolor. It is reported to be a rapidly-maturing monomer with moderate acid sensitivity.
   3798..3909    +  polyA_signal   bGH poly(A) signal: bovine growth hormone polyadenylation signal
   4394..4419    -  misc_feature   MCS (fragment): pBluescript multiple cloning site
   5090..5301    +  promoter       EF-1α core promoter: core promoter for human elongation factor EF-1α
   5302..5415    +  intron         EF-1α intron A (fragment): intron upstream of the start codon of human EF-1α
   6041..6244    +  intron         EF-1α intron A: truncated intron upstream of the start codon of human EF-1α
   6253..6287    +  promoter       TRE3GV promoter (fragment): 3rd-generation Tet-responsive promoter that can be activated by binding of Tet-On® 3G, optimized for retroviral and lentiviral vectors
   6405..6428    +  CDS            3xFLAG (fragment): three tandem FLAG® epitope tags
   6492..6725    +  CDS            VP16_HHV11 (fragment): Experimental evidence at protein level: Swiss-Prot protein existence level 1. May play a role in the aggregation of tegument proteins around nucleocapsids during virus morphogenesis. From Human herpesvirus 1 (strain 17) (HHV-1) (Human herpes simplex virus 1).
   7052..7163    +  polyA_signal   bGH poly(A) signal: bovine growth hormone polyadenylation signal
   7648..7673    -  misc_feature   MCS (fragment): pBluescript multiple cloning site
   8344..8555    +  promoter       EF-1α core promoter: core promoter for human elongation factor EF-1α
   8556..8669    +  intron         EF-1α intron A (fragment): intron upstream of the start codon of human EF-1α
   9295..9498    +  intron         EF-1α intron A: truncated intron upstream of the start codon of human EF-1α
   9507..9541    +  promoter       TRE3GV promoter (fragment): 3rd-generation Tet-responsive promoter that can be activated by binding of Tet-On® 3G, optimized for retroviral and lentiviral vectors
   9614..10330   +  CDS            EBFP2: EBFP2 is a basic (constitutively fluorescent) blue fluorescent protein published in 2007, derived from Aequorea victoria. It is reported to be a rapidly-maturing monomer with moderate acid sensitivity.
  10427..10825   +  CDS            BSD: blasticidin S deaminase; Aspergillus terreus BSD; confers resistance to blasticidin
  10876..10987   +  polyA_signal   bGH poly(A) signal: bovine growth hormone polyadenylation signal
  11472..11497   -  misc_feature   MCS (fragment): pBluescript multiple cloning site
  11959..12768   -  CDS            KanR: aminoglycoside phosphotransferase; aph(3')-Ia; confers resistance to kanamycin in bacteria or G418 (Geneticin®) in eukaryotes
  12927..162     -  rep_origin     ori (across the origin): high-copy-number ColE1/pMB1/pBR322/pUC origin of replication
