[The description below was written by a language model from this plasmid's Addgene catalogue record and pLannotate feature annotations shown in this document.]
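Description:
pHIE050 is a 13.4 kb mammalian integration vector from the COMET toolkit for building synthetic transcriptional programs, assembled on the pPD630 integration backbone from three transcription-unit positioning vectors (pHIE042, pJM466, pJM452) plus pPD613. It is maintained in bacteria through a high-copy ColE1/pUC-type origin and a kanamycin resistance gene. The record does not annotate recombinase attachment sites or otherwise state the integration mechanism. A PuroR coding sequence followed by a rabbit β-globin poly(A) signal has no annotated promoter upstream. This would fit a promoter-trap selection activated only after insertion at a genomic landing pad, though the record does not say so.

The payload comprises three tandem transcription units, each ending in a bGH poly(A) signal and separated by repeated spacer segments annotated as short polylinker fragments. The first is the reporter unit: mKate2 red fluorescent protein under a "ZF43x0" promoter. By the naming, this carries zero binding sites for zinc finger ZF43, so the construct probably serves as a no-site control for background reporter expression, but the promoter itself is not annotated. The second unit uses the EF1α promoter with its intron to express a synthetic activator, with a FLAG-type epitope fragment and the HSV VP16 activation domain annotated. The name indicates a fusion to the ZF43 DNA-binding domain, which is not itself annotated. The third unit, also EF1α-driven, expresses EBFP2 linked by a P2A peptide to blasticidin S deaminase, marking cells with blue fluorescence and allowing blasticidin selection from one transcript. The short TRE3GV annotations downstream of each EF1α intron are probably incidental sequence matches rather than functional Tet-responsive promoters.

The vector is suited to generating stable cell lines in which activator, reporter and marker sit together at one genomic locus.
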