Addgene plasmid #138731: pHIE050 ZF43x0 mKate2 EF1a VP16-ZF43 EF1a EBFP2-P2A-BlastR
Purpose: Integration Vector, assembled with pHIE042 (TUPV1), pJM466 (TUPV2), pJM452 (TUPV3), pPD613
Depositing lab: Joshua Leonard. Depositing organization: Northwestern University. Publication: The COMET toolkit for composing customizable genetic programs in mammalian cells. Donahue PS, Draut JW, Muldoon JJ, Edelstein HI, Bagheri N, Leonard JN. Nat Commun. 2020 Feb 7;11(1):779. doi: 10.1038/s41467-019-14147-5. PubMed 32034124.
Backbone
  Vector backbone: pPD630 Integration Vector
  Vector type: Mammalian Expression, Synthetic Biology
Growth in bacteria
  Bacterial resistance: Kanamycin, 50 μg/mL
  Growth temperature: 30°C
  Growth strain: NEB Stable
  Copy number: High Copy
Gene/Insert
  Gene/Insert name: ZF43x0
  Species: Synthetic
  Cloning method: Restriction Enzyme; 5′ cloning site unknown (unknown if destroyed)
Terms and licenses: Academic/Nonprofit Terms; Industry Terms: Not Available to Industry
Depositor comments: Leonard lab plasmid reference number: L1533
How to cite: pHIE050 ZF43x0 mKate2 EF1a VP16-ZF43 EF1a EBFP2-P2A-BlastR was a gift from Joshua Leonard (Addgene plasmid # 138731 ; http://n2t.net/addgene:138731 ; RRID:Addgene_138731)
